Addgene plasmid #230197: AiP12262 - pAAV-AiE0487m-minBG-SYFP2-WPRE3-BGHpA (Alias: CN2262)
Purpose: AiE0487m is an enhancer sequence, designed to drive AAV-mediated transgene expression in specific populations of brain cells
Depositing lab: Allen Institute for Brain Science & Boaz Levi. Depositing organization: Allen Institute. Publication: A suite of enhancer AAVs and transgenic mouse lines for genetic access to cortical cell types. Ben-Simon Y, Hooper M, Narayan S, Daigle TL, Dwivedi D, Way SW, Oster A, Stafford DA, Mich JK, Taormina MJ, Martinez RA, Opitz-Araya X, Roth JR, Alexander JR, Allen S, Amster A, Arbuckle J, Ayala A, Baker PM, Bakken TE, Barcelli T, Barta S, Bendrick J, Bertagnolli D, Bielstein C, Bishwakarma P, Bowlus J, Boyer G, Brouner K, Casian B, Casper T, Chakka AB, Chakrabarty R, Chance RK, Chavan S, Clark M, Colbert K, Collman F, Daniel S, Departee M, DiValentin P, Donadio N, Dotson N, Egdorf T, Fliss T, Gabitto M, Garcia J, Gary A, Gasperini M, Gloe J, Goldy J, Gore BB, Graybuck L, Greisman N, Haeseleer F, Halterman C, Haradon Z, Hastings SD, Helback O, Ho W, Hockemeyer D, Huang C, Huff S, Hunker A, Johansen N, Jones D, Juneau Z, Kalmbach B, Kannan M, Khem S, Kussick E, Kutsal R, Larsen R, Lee C, Lee AY, Leibly M, Lenz GH, Li S, Liang E, Lusk N, Madigan Z, Malloy J, Malone J, McCue R, Melchor J, Mollenkopf T, Moosman S, Morin E, Newman D, Ng L, Ngo K, Omstead V, Otto S, Oyama A, Pena N, Pham T, Phillips E, Pom CA, Potekhina L, Ransford S, Ray PL, Rette D, Reynoldson C, Rimorin C, Rocha D, Ruiz A, Sanchez REA, Sawyer L, Sedeno-Cortes A, Sevigny JP, Shapovalova N, Shepard N, Shulga L, Sigler AR, Siverts L, Soliman S, Somasundaram S, Staats B, Stewart K, Szelenyi E, Tieu M, Trader C, Tran A, van Velthoven CTJ, Walker M, Wang Y, Weed N, Wirthlin M, Wood T, Wynalda B, Yao Z, Zhou T, Ariza J, Dee N, Reding M, Ronellenfitch K, Mufti S, Sunkin SM, Smith KA, Esposito L, Waters J, Thyagarajan B, Yao S, Lein ES, Zeng H, Levi BP, Ngai J, Ting JT, Tasic B. Cell. 2025 May 16:S0092-8674(25)00513-6. doi: 10.1016/j.cell.2025.05.002. PubMed 40403729.
Backbone
  Vector backbone: pAAV2
  Vector type: AAV
Growth in bacteria
  Bacterial resistance: Ampicillin, 100 μg/mL
  Growth temperature: 37°C
  Growth strain: NEB Stable
  Copy number: High Copy
Gene/Insert
  Gene/Insert name: SYFP2
  Species: Synthetic
  Promoter: minBG
  Cloning method: Gibson Cloning
Terms and licenses: Academic/Nonprofit Terms; Industry Terms: Not Available to Industry
How to cite: AiP12262 - pAAV-AiE0487m-minBG-SYFP2-WPRE3-BGHpA (Alias: CN2262) was a gift from Allen Institute for Brain Science & Boaz Levi (Addgene plasmid # 230197 ; http://n2t.net/addgene:230197 ; RRID:Addgene_230197)
