[The description below was written by a language model from this plasmid's Addgene catalogue record and pLannotate feature annotations shown in this document.]
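Description:
AiP12262 - pAAV-AiE0487m-minBG-SYFP2-WPRE3-BGHpA (alias CN2262) is an AAV transfer plasmid of about 4.7 kb built on a pAAV2 backbone and used to package an enhancer-driven fluorescent reporter into recombinant adeno-associated virus. In bacteria it is maintained by a high-copy ColE1/pUC-type origin and selected with ampicillin through the β-lactamase gene and its native promoter. An f1 phage origin and small remnants of pBR322 rop and bom sequences are also present in the backbone. The record lists a recombination-deficient growth strain, a common choice for keeping the repeat-rich AAV ITRs intact.

The payload lies between AAV2 inverted terminal repeats, which provide the signals for genome replication and encapsidation. One ITR is annotated in full, while the other is detected only as two short fragments in the sequencing-derived feature table. Within this cassette, the AiE0487m enhancer sits upstream of a minimal beta-globin promoter (minBG). The minimal promoter has little activity on its own, so the enhancer determines where transcription occurs. Neither element is annotated in the feature table, but an unannotated stretch between the SYFP2 start and the fragmentary ITR matches their expected position. The expressed gene is SYFP2, a fast-maturing monomeric yellow fluorescent protein derived from Aequorea victoria. It is followed by WPRE3, a shortened woodchuck hepatitis virus posttranscriptional element that boosts transcript expression (annotated as two WPRE fragments), and by the bovine growth hormone polyadenylation signal.

According to the record, the enhancer is designed to drive AAV-mediated transgene expression in specific populations of brain cells, and the plasmid belongs to a suite of enhancer AAVs for genetic access to cortical cell types. The record does not state which cell population AiE0487m targets.
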