Features (pLannotate 1.2.2; 14 found; start..end, strand, type, name):
    242..1102    -  CDS            AmpR: β-lactamase; bla; confers resistance to ampicillin, carbenicillin, and related antibiotics
   1103..1207    -  promoter       AmpR promoter: bla
   1302..1337    +  CDS            rop (fragment): Rop protein, which maintains plasmids at low copy number; rop
   1439..1488    +  misc_feature   bom (fragment): basis of mobility region from pBR322
   1489..1944    -  rep_origin     f1 ori (sequence partly withheld): f1 bacteriophage origin of replication; arrow indicates direction of (+) strand synthesis
   1963..2014    +  misc_feature   bom (fragment): basis of mobility region from pBR322
   2019..2159    -  repeat_region  AAV2 ITR: inverted terminal repeat of adeno-associated virus serotype 2 inverted
   2277..2388    -  polyA_signal   bGH poly(A) signal: bovine growth hormone polyadenylation signal
   2405..2485    -  misc_feature   WPRE (fragment): woodchuck hepatitis virus posttranscriptional regulatory element
   2491..2648    -  misc_feature   WPRE (fragment): woodchuck hepatitis virus posttranscriptional regulatory element
   2688..3404    -  CDS            SYFP2: SYFP2 is a basic (constitutively fluorescent) yellow fluorescent protein published in 2006, derived from Aequorea victoria. It is reported to be a very rapidly-maturing monomer with moderate acid sensitivity.
   4074..4101    -  repeat_region  AAV2 ITR (fragment): inverted terminal repeat of adeno-associated virus serotype 2 inverted
   4130..4157    -  repeat_region  AAV2 ITR (fragment): inverted terminal repeat of adeno-associated virus serotype 2 inverted
   4230..71      -  rep_origin     ori (across the origin): high-copy-number ColE1/pMB1/pBR322/pUC origin of replication
>Addgene plasmid #230197 | AiP12262 - pAAV-AiE0487m-minBG-SYFP2-WPRE3-BGHpA (Alias: CN2262) | addgene full sequence | sequence record 470452 | Addgene NGS Result
AAACCACCGCTGGTAGCGGTGGTTTTTTTGTTTGCAAGCAGCAGATTACGCGCAGAAAAAAAGGATCTCA
AGAAGATCCTTTGATCTTTTCTACGGGGTCTGACGCTCAGTGGAACGAAAACTCACGTTAAGGGATTTTG
GTCATGAGATTATCAAAAAGGATCTTCACCTAGATCCTTTTAAATTAAAAATGAAGTTTTAAATCAATCT
AAAGTATATATGAGTAAACTTGGTCTGACAGTTACCAATGCTTAATCAGTGAGGCACCTATCTCAGCGAT
CTGTCTATTTCGTTCATCCATAGTTGCCTGACTCCCCGTCGTGTAGATAACTACGATACGGGAGGGCTTA
CCATCTGGCCCCAGTGCTGCAATGATACCGCGAGACCCACGCTCACCGGCTCCAGATTTATCAGCAATAA
ACCAGCCAGCCGGAAGGGCCGAGCGCAGAAGTGGTCCTGCAACTTTATCCGCCTCCATCCAGTCTATTAA
TTGTTGCCGGGAAGCTAGAGTAAGTAGTTCGCCAGTTAATAGTTTGCGCAACGTTGTTGCCATTGCTACA
GGCATCGTGGTGTCACGCTCGTCGTTTGGTATGGCTTCATTCAGCTCCGGTTCCCAACGATCAAGGCGAG
TTACATGATCCCCCATGTTGTGCAAAAAAGCGGTTAGCTCCTTCGGTCCTCCGATCGTTGTCAGAAGTAA
GTTGGCCGCAGTGTTATCACTCATGGTTATGGCAGCACTGCATAATTCTCTTACTGTCATGCCATCCGTA
AGATGCTTTTCTGTGACTGGTGAGTACTCAACCAAGTCATTCTGAGAATAGTGTATGCGGCGACCGAGTT
GCTCTTGCCCGGCGTCAATACGGGATAATACCGCGCCACATAGCAGAACTTTAAAAGTGCTCATCATTGG
AAAACGTTCTTCGGGGCGAAAACTCTCAAGGATCTTACCGCTGTTGAGATCCAGTTCGATGTAACCCACT
CGTGCACCCAACTGATCTTCAGCATCTTTTACTTTCACCAGCGTTTCTGGGTGAGCAAAAACAGGAAGGC
AAAATGCCGCAAAAAAGGGAATAAGGGCGACACGGAAATGTTGAATACTCATACTCTTCCTTTTTCAATA
TTATTGAAGCATTTATCAGGGTTATTGTCTCATGAGCGGATACATATTTGAATGTATTTAGAAAAATAAA
CAAATAGGGGTTCCGCGCACATTTCCCCGAAAAGTGCCACCTGACGTCTAAGAAACCATTATTATCATGA
CATTAACCTATAAAAATAGGCGTATCACGAGGCCCTTTCGTCTCGCGCGTTTCGGTGATGACGGTGAAAA
CCTCTGACACATGCAGCTCCCGGAGACGGTCACAGCTTGTCTGTAAGCGGATGCCGGGAGCAGACAAGCC
CGTCAGGGCGCGTCAGCGGGTGTTGGCGGGTGTCGGGGCTGGCTTAACTATGCGGCATCAGAGCAGATTG
TACTGAGAGTGCACCATAAAATTGTAAACGTTAATATTTTGTTAAAATTCGCGTTAAATTTTTGTTAAAT
CAGCTCATTTTTTAACCAATAGACCGAAATCGGCAAAATCCCTTATAAATCAAAAGAATAGCCCGAGATA
GAGT
[37 nt withheld, positions 1615-1651]
AAAGAACGTGGACTCCAACGTCAAAGG
[141 nt withheld, positions 1679-1819]
G
[46 nt withheld, positions 1821-1866]
A
[95 nt withheld, positions 1868-1962]
TATGCGGTGTGAAATACCGCACAGATGCGTAAGGAGAAAATACCGCATCAGGCGCCCCTGCAGGCAGCTG
CGCGCTCGCTCGCTCACTGAGGCCGCCCGGGCAAAGCCCGGGCGTCGGGCGACCTTTGGTCGCCCGGCCT
CAGTGAGCGAGCGAGCGCGCAGAGAGGGAGTGGCCAACTCCATCACTAGGGGTTCCTGCGGCCGCTCGGT
CCGCACGTGAGATCTCATGCCTGCTATTGTCTTCCCAATCCTCCCCCTTGCTGTCCTGCCCCACCCCACC
CCCCAGAATAGAATGACACCTACTCAGACAATGCGATGCAATTTCCTCATTTTATTAGGAAAGGACAGTG
GGAGTGGCACCTTCCAGGGTCAAGGAAGGCACGGGGGAGGGGCAAACAACAGATGGCTGGCAACTAGAAG
GCACAGTCGAAGATCTCTCGAGCCACGGAATTGTCAGTGCCCAACAGCCGAGCCCCTGTCCAGCAGCGGG
CAAGGCAGGCGGCGATGAGTTCCGCCGTGGCAAGAACTAACCAGGATTTATACAAGGAGGAGAAAATGAA
AGCCATACGGGAAGCAATAGCATGATACAAAGGCATTAAAGCAGCGTATCCACATAGCGTAAAAGGAGCA
ACATAGTTAAGAATACCAGTCAATCTTTCACAAATTTTGTAATCCAGAGGTTGATTATGATATCGAATTC
GCGGCCGCGGCGCGCCGTCGACTTACTTGTACAGCTCGTCCATGCCGAGAGTGATCCCGGCGGCGGTCAC
GAACTCCAGCAGGACCATGTGATCGCGCTTCTCGTTGGGGTCTTTGCTCAGCTTGGACTGGTAGCTCAGG
TAGTGGTTGTCGGGCAGCAGCACGGGGCCGTCGCCGATGGGGGTGTTCTGCTGGTAGTGGTCGGCGAGCT
GCACGCCGCCGTCCTCGATGTTGTGGCGGATCTTGAAGTTGGCCTTGATGCCGTTCTTCTGCTTGTCGGC
GGTGATATAGACGTTGTGGCTGTTGTAGTTGTACTCCAGCTTGTGCCCCAGGATGTTGCCGTCCTCCTTG
AAGTCGATGCCCTTCAGCTCGATGCGGTTCACCAGGGTGTCGCCCTCGAACTTCACCTCGGCGCGGGTCT
TGTAGTTGCCGTCGTCCTTGAAGAAGATGGTGCGCTCCTGGACGTAGCCTTCGGGCATGGCGGACTTGAA
GAAGTCGTGCTGCTTCATGTGGTCGGGGTAGCGGGCGAAGCACTGCACGCCGTAGCCCAGGGTGGTCACG
AGGGTGGGCCAGGGCACGGGCAGCTTGCCGGTGGTGCAGATCAGCTTCAGGGTCAGCTTGCCGTAGGTGG
CATCGCCCTCGCCCTCGCCGGACACGCTGAACTTGTGGCCGTTTACGTCGCCGTCCAGCTCGACCAGGAT
GGGCACCACCCCGGTGAACAGCTCCTCGCCCTTGCTCACCATGGTGGCGACCGGTAGCGCTAGCTTCGAA
AGATCTGGATCCCAGAAGCAAATGTAAGCAATAGATGGCTCTGCCCTGACTTTTATGCCCAGCCCGAGCT
CGGGCACTTCCTTGTTGGTGTAGAGAAAGGTCCAAAGAGTCTCGACTAGTTTCTAGGAACTGCAAACGCA
AAAGGTCATTTTGGGGGAAGAACATTGTTTTGTTTGGTTAGGTTTGATTTGGGATTTACTCCACACAGGT
TCCAGTGTGGAGAAGATAATGGTTGTCACTCTCTGACTCCAGGGAGATTTATGGGCAGGCTCTGTGTTAC
ACATTTCCTCCTGTTGCTTTTTCTCTTTATGCCCAGCCTTTTCCAGTTTATTCAGCTGCTCTCATAATTA
TCCCCAATTATTTCTAATGGTAGGTTTCTGAAGCTGGAGTTAGAGAAACGCCATGCTTTTTGAGCCTTAA
ACATCACTTAGTGGAAATGGACTCCAACAACTCGCATGAAGCTTGAGCCCAGGTCTTCTCGGGGAATTTT
TTTTCTTTAGATCTGCTTTCATCCCGACTGTCTTATTTTTCTGACACTTTACAGAGGTTGTACTATTAAG
GCAGAGACGGACGTGGTGATGCACGCCTGTAAACGCGTGCGGCCGCAGGAACCCCTAGTGATGGAGTTGG
CCACTCCCTCTCTGCGCGCTCGCTCGCTCACTGAGGCCGGGCGACCAAAGGTCGCCCGACGCCCGGGCGG
CCTCAGTGAGCGAGCGAGCGCGCAGCTGCCTGCAGGACATGTGAGCAAAAGGCCAGCAAAAGGCCAGGAA
CCGTAAAAAGGCCGCGTTGCTGGCGTTTTTCCATAGGCTCCGCCCCCCTGACGAGCATCACAAAAATCGA
CGCTCAAGTCAGAGGTGGCGAAACCCGACAGGACTATAAAGATACCAGGCGTTTCCCCCTGGAAGCTCCC
TCGTGCGCTCTCCTGTTCCGACCCTGCCGCTTACCGGATACCTGTCCGCCTTTCTCCCTTCGGGAAGCGT
GGCGCTTTCTCATAGCTCACGCTGTAGGTATCTCAGTTCGGTGTAGGTCGTTCGCTCCAAGCTGGGCTGT
GTGCACGAACCCCCCGTTCAGCCCGACCGCTGCGCCTTATCCGGTAACTATCGTCTTGAGTCCAACCCGG
TAAGACACGACTTATCGCCACTGGCAGCAGCCACTGGTAACAGGATTAGCAGAGCGAGGTATGTAGGCGG
TGCTACAGAGTTCTTGAAGTGGTGGCCTAACTACGGCTACACTAGAAGAACAGTATTTGGTATCTGCGCT
CTGCTGAAGCCAGTTACCTTCGGAAAAAGAGTTGGTAGCTCTTGATCCGGCAAAC
